>Addgene plasmid #179656 | CMVTO-KRAS-G12D | addgene full sequence | sequence record 366431 | Addgene NGS Result
GCTTGACCGACAATTGCATGAAGAATCTGCTTAGGGTTAGGCGTTTTGCGCTGCTTCGTACGGGCCAGAT
ATACGCGTTGACATTGATTATTGACTAGTTATTAATAGTAATCAATTACGGGGTCATTAGTTCATAGCCC
ATATATGGAGTTCCGCGTTACATAACTTACGGTAAATGGCCCGCCTGGCTGACCGCCCAACGACCCCCGC
CCATTGACGTCAATAATGACGTATGTTCCCATAGTAACGCCAATAGGGACTTTCCATTGACGTCAATGGG
TGGAGTATTTACGGTAAACTGCCCACTTGGCAGTACATCAAGTGTATCATATGCCAAGTACGCCCCCTAT
TGACGTCAATGACGGTAAATGGCCCGCCTGGCATTATGCCCAGTACATGACCTTATGGGACTTTCCTACT
TGGCAGTACATCTACGTATTAGTCATCGCTATTACCATGGTGATGCGGTTTTGGCAGTACATCAATGGGC
GTGGATAGCGGTTTGACTCACGGGGATTTCCAAGTCTCCACCCCATTGACGTCAATGGGAGTTTGTTTTG
GCACCAAAATCAACGGGACTTTCCAAAATGTCGTAACAACTCCGCCCCATTGACGCAAATGGGCGGTAGG
CGTGTACGGTGGGAGGTCTATATAAGCAGAGCTCTCCCTATCAGTGATAGAGATCTCCCTATCAGTGATA
GAGATCGTCGACGAGCTCGTTTAGTGAACCGTCAGATCGCCTGGAGACGCCATCCACGCTGTTTTGACCT
CCATAGAAGACACCGGGACCGATCCAGCCTCCGGACTCTAGCGTTTAAACTTAAGCTTCGCCACCATGAC
AGAGTACAAACTGGTGGTGGTCGGAGCCGACGGCGTGGGGAAATCCGCCCTTACCATCCAGCTGATCCAG
AATCACTTCGTTGACGAATATGACCCCACTATAGAGGACTCTTACCGAAAGCAGGTTGTCATCGACGGCG
AAACATGCCTTTTGGACATTCTCGACACCGCGGGGCAAGAGGAGTATTCTGCAATGAGGGACCAATACAT
GCGCACTGGAGAAGGTTTTCTGTGCGTGTTCGCTATTAATAACACCAAGTCGTTTGAGGATATACACCAT
TATAGGGAACAGATTAAACGCGTGAAGGATAGCGAAGATGTACCCATGGTGCTGGTAGGTAACAAATGTG
ATTTACCTAGCAGAACAGTCGACACTAAGCAGGCCCAAGATCTAGCTAGGTCCTACGGAATCCCATTCAT
CGAGACCAGTGCAAAGACACGTCAGAGAGTCGAGGATGCCTTTTATACCCTCGTTAGAGAGATCCGGCAG
TACCGGCTGAAAAAGATTTCAAAGGAAGAGAAGACGCCGGGGTGCGTGAAAATAAAGAAATGTATTATCA
TGTAGGGCCCGAACAAAAACTCATCTCAGAAGAGGATCTGAATAGCGCCGTCGACCATCATCATAATCAT
CATTGAGTTTAAACCCGCTGATCAGCCTCGACTGTGCCTTCTAGTTGCCAGCCATCTGTTGTTTGCCCCT
CCCCCGTGCCTTCCTTGACCCTGGAAGGTGCCACTCCCACTGTCCTTTCCTAATAAAATGAGGAAATTGC
ATCGCATTGTCTGAGTAGGTGTCATTCTATTCTGGGGGGTGGGGTGGGGCAGGACAGCAAGGGGGAGGAT
TGGGAAGACAATAGCAGGCATGCTGGGGATGCGGTGGGCTCTATGGAGATCTATCGATGTTCTGGGGATG
CGGTGGGCTCTATGGCTTCTGAGGCGGAAAGAACCAGCTGGGGCTCTAGGGGGTATCCCC
[124 nt withheld, positions 1811-1934]
C
[91 nt withheld, positions 1936-2026]
AGGGTGATGGTTCACGTACCTAGAAGTTCCTATTCCGAAGTTCCTATTCTCTAGAAAGTATAGGAACTTC
CTTGGCCAAAAAGCCTGAACTCACCGCGACGTCTGTCGAGAAGTTTCTGATCGAAAAGTTCGACAGCGTC
TCCGACCTGATGCAGCTCTCGGAGGGCGAAGAATCTCGTGCTTTCAGCTTCGATGTAGGAGGGCGTGGAT
ATGTCCTGCGGGTAAATAGCTGCGCCGATGGTTTCTACAAAGATCGTTATGTTTATCGGCACTTTGCATC
GGCCGCGCTCCCGATTCCGGAAGTGCTTGACATTGGGGAATTCAGCGAGAGCCTGACCTATTGCATCTCC
CGCCGTGCACAGGGTGTCACGTTGCAAGACCTGCCTGAAACCGAACTGCCCGCTGTTCTGCAGCCGGTCG
CGGAGGCCATGGATGCGATCGCTGCGGCCGATCTTAGCCAGACGAGCGGGTTCGGCCCATTCGGACCGCA
AGGAATCGGTCAATACACTACATGGCGTGATTTCATATGCGCGATTGCTGATCCCCATGTGTATCACTGG
CAAACTGTGATGGACGACACCGTCAGTGCGTCCGTCGCGCAGGCTCTCGATGAGCTGATGCTTTGGGCCG
AGGACTGCCCCGAAGTCCGGCACCTCGTGCACGCGGATTTCGGCTCCAACAATGTCCTGACGGACAATGG
CCGCATAACAGCGGTCATTGACTGGAGCGAGGCGATGTTCGGGGATTCCCAATACGAGGTCGCCAACATC
TTCTTCTGGAGGCCGTGGTTGGCTTGTATGGAGCAGCAGACGCGCTACTTCGAGCGGAGGCATCCGGAGC
TTGCAGGATCGCCGCGGCTCCGGGCGTATATGCTCCGCATTGGTCTTGACCAACTCTATCAGAGCTTGGT
TGACGGCAATTTCGATGATGCAGCTTGGGCGCAGGGTCGATGCGACGCAATCGTCCGATCCGGAGCCGGG
ACTGTCGGGCGTACACAAATCGCCCGCAGAAGCGCGGCCGTCTGGACCGATGGCTGTGTAGAAGTACTCG
CCGATAGTGGAAACCGACGCCCCAGCACTCGTCCGAGGGCAAAGGAATAGCACGTACTACGAGATTTCGA
TTCCACCGCCGCCTTCTATGAAAGGTTGGGCTTCGGAATCGTTTTCCGGGACGCCGGCTGGATGATCCTC
CAGCGCGGGGATCTCATGCTGGAGTTCTTCGCCCACCCCAACTTGTTTATTGCAGCTTATAATGGTTACA
AATAAAGCAATAGCATCACAAATTTCACAAATAAAGCATTTTTTTCACTGCATTCTAGTTGTGGTTTGTC
CAAACTCATCAATGTATCTTATCATGTCTGTATACCGTCGACCTCTAGCTAGAGCTTGGCGTAATCATGG
TCATAGCTGTTTCCTGTGTGAAATTGTTATCCGCTCACAATTCCACACAACATACGAGCCGGAAGCATAA
AGTGTAAAGCCTGGGGTGCCTAATGAGTGAGCTAACTCACATTAATTGCGTTGCGCTCACTGCCCGCTTT
CCAGTCGGGAAACCTGTCGTGCCAGCTGCATTAATGAATCGGCCAACGCGCGGGGAGAGGCGGTTTGCGT
ATTGGGCGCTCTTCCGCTTCCTCGCTCACTGACTCGCTGCGCTCGGTCGTTCGGCTGCGGCGAGCGGTAT
CAGCTCACTCAAAGGCGGTAATACGGTTATCCACAGAATCAGGGGATAACGCAGGAAAGAACATGTGAGC
AAAAGGCCAGCAAAAGGCCAGGAACCGTAAAAAGGCCGCGTTGCTGGCGTTTTTCCATAGGCTCCGCCCC
CCTGACGAGCATCACAAAAATCGACGCTCAAGTCAGAGGTGGCGAAACCCGACAGGACTATAAAGATACC
AGGCGTTTCCCCCTGGAAGCTCCCTCGTGCGCTCTCCTGTTCCGACCCTGCCGCTTACCGGATACCTGTC
CGCCTTTCTCCCTTCGGGAAGCGTGGCGCTTTCTCATAGCTCACGCTGTAGGTATCTCAGTTCGGTGTAG
GTCGTTCGCTCCAAGCTGGGCTGTGTGCACGAACCCCCCGTTCAGCCCGACCGCTGCGCCTTATCCGGTA
ACTATCGTCTTGAGTCCAACCCGGTAAGACACGACTTATCGCCACTGGCAGCAGCCACTGGTAACAGGAT
TAGCAGAGCGAGGTATGTAGGCGGTGCTACAGAGTTCTTGAAGTGGTGGCCTAACTACGGCTACACTAGA
AGAACAGTATTTGGTATCTGCGCTCTGCTGAAGCCAGTTACCTTCGGAAAAAGAGTTGGTAGCTCTTGAT
CCGGCAAACAAACCACCGCTGGTAGCGGTGGTTTTTTTGTTTGCAAGCAGCAGATTACGCGCAGAAAAAA
AGGATCTCAAGAAGATCCTTTGATCTTTTCTACGGGGTCTGACGCTCAGTGGAACGAAAACTCACGTTAA
GGGATTTTGGTCATGAGATTATCAAAAAGGATCTTCACCTAGATCCTTTTAAATTAAAAATGAAGTTTTA
AATCAATCTAAAGTATATATGAGTAAACTTGGTCTGACAGTTACCAATGCTTAATCAGTGAGGCACCTAT
CTCAGCGATCTGTCTATTTCGTTCATCCATAGTTGCCTGACTCCCCGTCGTGTAGATAACTACGATACGG
GAGGGCTTACCATCTGGCCCCAGTGCTGCAATGATACCGCGAGACCCACGCTCACCGGCTCCAGATTTAT
CAGCAATAAACCAGCCAGCCGGAAGGGCCGAGCGCAGAAGTGGTCCTGCAACTTTATCCGCCTCCATCCA
GTCTATTAATTGTTGCCGGGAAGCTAGAGTAAGTAGTTCGCCAGTTAATAGTTTGCGCAACGTTGTTGCC
ATTGCTACAGGCATCGTGGTGTCACGCTCGTCGTTTGGTATGGCTTCATTCAGCTCCGGTTCCCAACGAT
CAAGGCGAGTTACATGATCCCCCATGTTGTGCAAAAAAGCGGTTAGCTCCTTCGGTCCTCCGATCGTTGT
CAGAAGTAAGTTGGCCGCAGTGTTATCACTCATGGTTATGGCAGCACTGCATAATTCTCTTACTGTCATG
CCATCCGTAAGATGCTTTTCTGTGACTGGTGAGTACTCAACCAAGTCATTCTGAGAATAGTGTATGCGGC
GACCGAGTTGCTCTTGCCCGGCGTCAATACGGGATAATACCGCGCCACATAGCAGAACTTTAAAAGTGCT
CATCATTGGAAAACGTTCTTCGGGGCGAAAACTCTCAAGGATCTTACCGCTGTTGAGATCCAGTTCGATG
TAACCCACTCGTGCACCCAACTGATCTTCAGCATCTTTTACTTTCACCAGCGTTTCTGGGTGAGCAAAAA
CAGGAAGGCAAAATGCCGCAAAAAAGGGAATAAGGGCGACACGGAAATGTTGAATACTCATACTCTTCCT
TTTTCAATATTATTGAAGCATTTATCAGGGTTATTGTCTCATGAGCGGATACATATTTGAATGTATTTAG
AAAAATAAACAAATAGGGGTTCCGCGCACATTTCCCCGAAAAGTGCCACCTGACGTCGACGGATCGGGAG
ATCTCCCGATCCCCTATGGTGCACTCTCAGTACAATCTGCTCTGATGCCGCATAGTTAAGCCAGTATCTG
CTCCCTGCTTGTGTGTTGGAGGTCGCTGAGTAGTGCGCGAGCAAAATTTAAGCTACAACAAGGCAAG
Features (pLannotate 1.2.2; 22 found; start..end, strand, type, name):
     80..459     +  enhancer       CMV enhancer: human cytomegalovirus immediate early enhancer
    460..663     +  promoter       CMV promoter: human cytomegalovirus (CMV) immediate early promoter
    665..684     +  promoter       PLtetO-1 promoter (fragment): modified phage lambda PL promoter with tet operator sites (Lutz and Bujard, 1997)
    686..705     +  promoter       PLtetO-1 promoter (fragment): modified phage lambda PL promoter with tet operator sites (Lutz and Bujard, 1997)
    713..746     +  promoter       TRE3GV promoter (fragment): 3rd-generation Tet-responsive promoter that can be activated by binding of Tet-On® 3G, optimized for retroviral and lentiviral vectors
    836..1402    +  CDS            KRAS: RASK_HUMAN - Also known as KRAS2, RASK2. Experimental evidence at protein level: Swiss-Prot protein existence level 1. Ras proteins bind GDP/GTP and possess intrinsic GTPase activity (PubMed:20949621). Plays an important role in the regulation of cell proliferation (PubMed:23698361, PubMed:22711838). Plays a role in promoting oncogenic events by inducing transcriptional silencing of tumor suppressor genes (TSGs) in colorectal cancer (CRC) cells in a ZNF304-dependent manner (PubMed:24623306). From Homo sapiens (Human).
   1502..1726    +  polyA_signal   bGH poly(A) signal: bovine growth hormone polyadenylation signal
   1742..1765    +  polyA_signal   bGH poly(A) signal (fragment): bovine growth hormone polyadenylation signal
   1769..1790    +  promoter       SV40 promoter (fragment): SV40 enhancer and early promoter
   1811..2044    +  rep_origin     f1 ori (fragment) (sequence partly withheld): f1 bacteriophage origin of replication; arrow indicates direction of (+) strand synthesis
   2049..2096    +  protein_bind   FRT: FLP-mediated recombination occurs in the 8-bp core sequence TCTAGAAA (Turan and Bode, 2011). FLP recombinase from the Saccharomyces cerevisiae 2μ plasmid
   2104..3126    +  CDS            HygR: aminoglycoside phosphotransferase from E. coli; aph(4)-Ia; confers resistance to hygromycin
   3136..3261    +  CDS            ble (fragment): BLE_KLEPN - Experimental evidence at protein level: Swiss-Prot protein existence level 1. Binding protein with a strong affinity to the bleomycin family of antibiotics. Binds to CL990; an antimitotic-antibiotic compound. From Klebsiella pneumoniae.
   3256..3377    +  polyA_signal   SV40 poly(A) signal: SV40 polyadenylation signal
   3450..3466    -  protein_bind   lac operator: The lac repressor binds to the lac operator to inhibit transcription in E. coli. This inhibition can be relieved by adding lactose or isopropyl-β-D-thiogalactopyranoside (IPTG). lac repressor encoded by lacI
   3474..3504    -  promoter       lac promoter: promoter for the E. coli lac operon
   3519..3540    -  protein_bind   CAP binding site: CAP binding activates transcription in the presence of cAMP. E. coli catabolite activator protein
   3553..3645    -  CDS            lacI (fragment): lac repressor; lacI; The lac repressor binds to the lac operator to inhibit transcription in E. coli. This inhibition can be relieved by adding lactose or isopropyl-β-D-thiogalactopyranoside (IPTG).
   3828..4416    -  rep_origin     ori: high-copy-number ColE1/pMB1/pBR322/pUC origin of replication
   4587..5447    -  CDS            AmpR: β-lactamase; bla; confers resistance to ampicillin, carbenicillin, and related antibiotics
   5448..5552    -  promoter       AmpR promoter: bla
   5611..5663    -  misc_feature   bom (fragment): basis of mobility region from pBR322
