[The description below was written by a language model from this plasmid's Addgene catalogue record and pLannotate feature annotations shown in this document.]
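Description:
CMVTO-KRAS-G12D is a mammalian expression plasmid of about 5.7 kb built on a CMVTO-FlpIn backbone and carrying human KRAS with the activating G12D substitution. It is propagated in E. coli through a high-copy ColE1/pUC-type origin and selected with ampicillin via the β-lactamase gene and its native promoter. Fragments of an f1 origin, lac regulatory elements and a pBR322 bom region are also annotated; these appear to be backbone remnants with no role in the payload.

The KRAS coding sequence is driven by the human cytomegalovirus immediate-early enhancer and promoter. Two short tet operator matches lie immediately downstream of the promoter (annotated as PLtetO-1 fragments, next to a small TRE3GV-like fragment). This arrangement is consistent with the "TO" designation: a CMV promoter that a Tet repressor can hold off in cells expressing it, and that tetracycline or doxycycline can release, while it behaves constitutively in cells lacking the repressor. Transcripts are terminated by the bovine growth hormone polyadenylation signal. No epitope tag or reporter is annotated on the insert.

Downstream sits an FRT site directly followed by a hygromycin resistance gene and an SV40 polyadenylation signal, with no full promoter annotated upstream of it. This is the typical Flp-In layout. FLP-mediated recombination into a genomic FRT landing pad places the hygromycin gene behind a resident promoter, so hygromycin selection enriches for site-specific single-copy integrants. The plasmid can therefore serve for transient transfection or for making isogenic stable lines expressing constitutively active, oncogenic KRAS. The associated publication concerns protease-controlled secretion and display of intercellular signals, though the record does not state the specific role of this construct in that work.
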