Addgene plasmid #179656: CMVTO-KRAS-G12D
Purpose: KRAS active mutant (G12D mutation)
Depositing lab: Xiaojing Gao. Publication: Protease-controlled secretion and display of intercellular signals. Vlahos AE, Kang J, Aldrete CA, Zhu R, Chong LS, Elowitz MB, Gao XJ. Nat Commun. 2022 Feb 17;13(1):912. doi: 10.1038/s41467-022-28623-y. PubMed 35177637.
Backbone
  Vector backbone: CMVTO-FlpIn
  Vector type: Mammalian Expression
Growth in bacteria
  Bacterial resistance: Ampicillin, 100 μg/mL
  Growth temperature: 37°C
  Growth strain: DH5alpha
  Copy number: High Copy
Gene/Insert
  Gene/Insert name: KRAS G12D
  Species: H. sapiens (human)
  Mutation: G12D
Terms and licenses: Academic/Nonprofit Terms; Industry Terms: Not Available to Industry
How to cite: CMVTO-KRAS-G12D was a gift from Xiaojing Gao (Addgene plasmid # 179656 ; http://n2t.net/addgene:179656 ; RRID:Addgene_179656)
